>Addgene plasmid #13478 | pWay21-MKP-1L16A/L17A | addgene partial sequence | sequence record 19895 | EGFP-C 5'-CATGGTCCTGCTGGAGTTCGTG-3'
GCTGTACAGGGTGGCGGGCCCGGGATGGTGATGGAGGTGGGCATCCTGGACGCCGGGGGGCTGCGCGCGG
CGGCGCGAGAGGGCGCCGCGCAGTGCCTGTTGTTGGATTGTCGCTCCTTCTTCGCTTTCAACGCCGGCCA
CATCGCGGGCTCAGTGAACGTGCGCTTCAGCACCATCGTGCGGCGCCGCGCCAAGGGCGCCATGGGCCTG
GAGCATATCGTGCCCAACGCTGAACTGCGTGGCCGCCTGCTGGCCGGAGCCTACCACGCCGTGGTGCTGC
TGGACGAACGCAGCGCCTCCCTGGACGGCGCCAAGCGCGACGGCACCCTGGCCCTGGCCGCGGGCGCGCT
CTGCCGAGAGGCGCGCTCCACNCAAGTCTTCTTTCTCCGAGGAGGATATGAAGCGTTTTCGGCTTCCTGG
CCTGAGCTGTGCAGCAAACAGTCCACCCCCACGGGGCTCAGCCTCCCCCT
