[The description below was written by a language model from this plasmid's Addgene catalogue record.]
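Description:
pWay21-MKP-1L16A/L17A is a mammalian expression plasmid built on the pWay21 EGFP backbone (about 5.8 kb without insert). It carries a mutant form of mouse MAP kinase phosphatase 1 (MKP-1, encoded by Dusp1). The roughly 1.1 kb insert was placed between SmaI and XhoI sites, both of which remain intact. This positions it downstream of the backbone-encoded EGFP, so the phosphatase is produced as an N-terminally EGFP-tagged fusion protein. The plasmid is propagated in E. coli under ampicillin selection. The record does not state the copy number, the bacterial origin of replication, the promoter driving expression in mammalian cells, or any mammalian selection marker, and no feature table is available to fill these gaps.

The insert carries two point substitutions, leucine 16 to alanine and leucine 17 to alanine, both in the noncatalytic amino-terminal region of MKP-1. One alternative name (MKP-1 FL) suggests that the coding sequence is otherwise full length. The associated publication concerns how the noncatalytic amino terminus of MKP-1 directs nuclear targeting and influences serum response element transcriptional regulation. This suggests that the double-alanine mutant was made to test whether these two leucines contribute to those functions. The EGFP tag lets the subcellular distribution of the mutant be followed by fluorescence microscopy in transfected mammalian cells, presumably alongside wild-type or other mutant versions. The same construct could also be used in reporter or signalling assays of MKP-1 activity.
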