Addgene plasmid #13478: pWay21-MKP-1L16A/L17A
Depositing lab: Anton Bennett. Depositing organization: Yale University. Publication: The noncatalytic amino terminus of mitogen-activated protein kinase phosphatase 1 directs nuclear targeting and serum response element transcriptional regulation. Wu JJ, Zhang L, Bennett AM. Mol Cell Biol. 2005 Jun . 25(11):4792-803. 10.1128/MCB.25.11.4792-4803.2005 PubMed 15899879.
Backbone
  Vector backbone: pWay21 EGFP
  Backbone size w/o insert (bp): 5800
  Vector type: Mammalian Expression
Growth in bacteria
  Bacterial resistance: Ampicillin, 100 μg/mL
  Growth temperature: 37°C
  Growth strain: DH5alpha
  Copy number: Unknown
Gene/Insert
  Gene/Insert name: MKP-1L16A/L17A (alt names: MKP-1 FLL16A/L17A; MKP-1)
  Species: M. musculus (mouse)
  Insert size (bp): 1130
  Mutation: Changed Leucine 16 to Alanine; changed Leucine 17 to Alanine
  GenBank ID: NM_013642
  Entrez Gene: Dusp1 (a.k.a. 3CH134, MKP1, Ptpn16, erp, mkp-1)
  Tag / fusion protein: EGFP (N terminal on backbone)
  Cloning method: Restriction Enzyme; 5′ cloning site Sma I (not destroyed); 3′ cloning site Xho I (not destroyed)
  Sequencing primers: 5′ EGFP-C
Terms and licenses: Academic/Nonprofit Terms; Industry Terms: Not Available to Industry
How to cite: pWay21-MKP-1L16A/L17A was a gift from Anton Bennett (Addgene plasmid # 13478 ; http://n2t.net/addgene:13478 ; RRID:Addgene_13478)
